>Addgene plasmid #184155 | pLY273 | addgene full sequence | sequence record 376088 | Addgene NGS Result
CTTTAATTAAAGCGGATAACAATTTCACACAGGAGGCCGCCTAGGCCGCGGCCGCGCGAATTCGCGGCCG
CTTCTAGAGCCTAGTTGTCTTCATGCATGAAGACAAAATTAATACTAGAGGGACCAAAACGAAAAAAGAC
GCTCGAAAGCGTCTCTTTTCTGGAATTTGGTACCGAGCTCTAGTATTATGACAACTTGACGGCTACATCA
TTCACTTTTTCTTCACAACCGGCACGGAACTCGCTCGGGCTGGCCCCGGTGCATTTTTTAAATACCCGCG
AGAAATAGAGTTGATCGTCAAAACCAACATTGCGACCGACGGTGGCGATAGGCATCCGGGTGGTGCTCAA
AAGCAGCTTCGCCTGGCTGATACGTTGGTCCTCGCGCCAGCTTAAGACGCTAATCCCTAACTGCTGGCGG
AAAAGATGTGACAGACGCGACGGCGACAAGCAAACATGCTGTGCGACGCTGGCGATATCAAAATTGCTGT
CTGCCAGGTGATCGCTGATGTACTGACAAGCCTCGCGTACCCGATTATCCATCGGTGGATGGAGCGACTC
GTTAATCGCTTCCATGCGCCGCAGTAACAATTGCTCAAGCAGATTTATCGCCAGCAGCTCCGAATAGCGC
CCTTCCCCTTGCCCGGCGTTAATGATTTGCCCAAACAGGTCGCTGAAATGCGGCTGGTGCGCTTCATCCG
GGCGAAAGAACCCCGTATTGGCAAATATTGACGGCCAGTTAAGCCATTCATGCCAGTAGGCGCGCGGACG
AAAGTAAACCCACTGGTGATACCATTCGCGAGCCTCCGGATGACGACCGTAGTGATGAATCTCTCCTGGC
GGGAACAGCAAAATATCACCCGGTCGGCAAACAAATTCTCGTCCCTGATTTTTCACCACCCCCTGACCGC
GAATGGTGAGATTGAGAATATAACCTTTCATTCCCAGCGGTCGGTCGATAAAAAAATCGAGATAACCGTT
GGCCTCAATCGGCGTTAAACCCGCCACCAGATGGGCATTAAACGAGTATCCCGGCAGCAGGGGATCATTT
TGCGCTTCAGCCATACTTTTCATACTCCCGCCATTCAGAGAAGAAACCAATTGTCCATATTGCATCAGAC
ATTGCCGTCACTGCGTCTTTTACTGGCTCTTCTCGCTAACCAAACCGGTAACCCCGCTTATTAAAAGCAT
TCTGTAACAAAGCGGGACCAAAGCCATGACAAAAACGCGTAACAAAAGTGTCTATAATCACGGCAGAAAA
GTCCACATTGATTATTTGCACGGCGTCACACTTTGCTATGCCATAGCATTTTTATCCATAAGATTAGCGG
ATCCTACCTGACGCTTTTTATCGCAACTCTCTACTGTTTCTCCATTTTCGTGTTCCGTTAAGTATGGTTA
AGGCTAGTCCGTTATCAACTTGAAAAAGTGGCACCGAGTCGGTGCGGGCCCTGAAGAAGGGCCCAAGGCT
AGGGCCCTGAAGAAGGGCCCGCAGGGCCCTGAAGAAGGGCCCTTTTTTTTACTAGAGCTCGGTACCAAAT
TCCAGAAAAGAGGCCTCCCGAAAGGGGGGCCTTTTTTCGTTTTGGTCCTACTAGTCTTGGACTCCTGTTG
ATAGATCCAGTAATGACCTCAGAACTCCATCTGGATTTGTTCAGAACGCTCGGTTGCCGCCGGGCGTTTT
TTATTGGTGAGAATCCAGGGGTCCCCAATAATTACGATTTAAATTTGTGTCTCAAAATCTCTGATGTTAC
ATTGCACAAGATAAAAATATATCATCATGAACAATAAAACTGTCTGCTTACATAAACAGTAATACAAGGG
GTGTTATGAGCCATATTCAGCGTGAAACGAGCTGTAGCCGTCCGCGTCTGAACAGCAACATGGATGCGGA
TCTGTATGGCTATAAATGGGCGCGTGATAACGTGGGTCAGAGCGGCGCGACCATTTATCGTCTGTATGGC
AAACCGGATGCGCCGGAACTGTTTCTGAAACATGGCAAAGGCAGCGTGGCGAACGATGTGACCGATGAAA
TGGTGCGTCTGAACTGGCTGACCGAATTTATGCCGCTGCCGACCATTAAACATTTTATTCGCACCCCGGA
TGATGCGTGGCTGCTGACCACCGCGATTCCGGGCAAAACCGCGTTTCAGGTGCTGGAAGAATATCCGGAT
AGCGGCGAAAACATTGTGGATGCGCTGGCCGTGTTTCTGCGTCGTCTGCATAGCATTCCGGTGTGCAACT
GCCCGTTTAACAGCGATCGTGTGTTTCGTCTGGCCCAGGCGCAGAGCCGTATGAACAACGGCCTGGTGGA
TGCGAGCGATTTTGATGATGAACGTAACGGCTGGCCGGTGGAACAGGTGTGGAAAGAAATGCATAAACTG
CTGCCGTTTAGCCCGGATAGCGTGGTGACCCACGGCGATTTTAGCCTGGATAACCTGATTTTCGATGAAG
GCAAACTGATTGGCTGCATTGATGTGGGCCGTGTGGGCATTGCGGATCGTTATCAGGATCTGGCCATTCT
GTGGAACTGCCTGGGCGAATTTAGCCCGAGCCTGCAAAAACGTCTGTTTCAGAAATATGGCATTGATAAT
CCGGATATGAACAAACTGCAATTTCATCTGATGCTGGATGAATTTTTCTAATAATTAATTGGACCGCGGT
CCGCGCGTTGTCCTTTTCCGCTGCATAACCCTGCTTCGGGGTCATTATAGCGATTTTTTCGGTATATCCA
TCCTTTTTCGCACGATATACAGGATTTTGCCAAAGGGTTCGTGTAGACTTTCCTTGGTGTATCCAACGGC
GTCAGCCGGGCAGGATAGGTGAAGTAGGCCCACCCGCGAGCGGGTGTTCCTTCTTCACTGTCCCTTATTC
GCACCTGGCGGTGCTCAACGGGAATCCTGCTCTGCGAGGCTGGCCGTAGGCCGGCCGCGATGCAGGTGGC
TGCTGAACCCCCAGCCGGAACTGACCCCACAAGGCCCTAGCGTTTGCAATGCACCAGGTCATCATTGACC
CAGGCGTGTTCCACCAGGCCGCTGCCTCGCAACTCTTCGCAGGCTTCGCCGACCTGCTCGCGCCACTTCT
TCACGCGGGTGGAATCCGATCCGCACATGAGGCGGAAGGTTTCCAGCTTGAGCGGGTACGGCTCCCGGTG
CGAGCTGAAATAGTCGAACATCCGTCGGGCCGTCGGCGACAGCTTGCGGTACTTCTCCCATATGAATTTC
GTGTAGTGGTCGCCAGCAAACAGCACGACGATTTCCTCGTCGATCAGGACCTGGCAACGGGACGTTTTCT
TGCCACGGTCCAGGACGCGGAAGCGGTGCAGCAGCGACACCGATTCCAGGTGCCCAACGCGGTCGGACGT
GAAGCCCATCGCCGTCGCCTGTAGGCGCGACAGGCATTCCTCGGCCTTCGTGTAATACCGGCCATTGATC
GACCAGCCCAGGTCCTGGCAAAGCTCGTAGAACGTGAAGGTGATCGGCTCGCCGATAGGGGTGCGCTTCG
CGTACTCCAACACCTGCTGCCACACCAGTTCGTCATCGTCGGCCCGCAGCTCGACGCCGGTGTAGGTGAT
CTTCACGTCCTTGTTGACGTGGAAAATGACCTTGTTTTGCAGCGCCTCGCGCGGGATTTTCTTGTTGCGC
GTGGTGAACAGGGCAGAGCGGGCCGTGTCGTTTGGCATCGCTCGCATCGTGTCCGGCCACGGCGCAATAT
CGAACAAGGAAAGCTGCATTTCCTTGATCTGCTGCTTCGTGTGTTTCAGCAACGCGGCCTGCTTGGCTTC
GCTGACCTGTTTTGCCAGGTCCTCGCCGGCGGTTTTTCGCTTCTTGGTCGTCATAGTTCCTCGCGTGTCG
ATGGTCATCGACTTCGCCAAACCTGCCGCCTCCTGTTCGAGACGACGCGAACGCTCCACGGCGGCCGATG
GCGCGGGCAGGGCAGGGGGAGCCAGTTGCACGCTGTCGCGCTCGATCTTGGCCGTAGCTTGCTGGACTAT
CGAGCCGACGGACTGGAAGGTTTCGCGGGGCGCACGCATGACGGTGCGGCTTGCGATGGTTTCGGCATCC
TCGGCGGAAAACCCCGCGTCGATCAGTTCTTGCCTGTATGCCTTCCGGTCAAACGTCCGATTCATTCACC
CTCCTTGCGGGATTGCCCCGGAATTAATTCCCCGGATCGATCCGTCGATCTTGATCCCCTGCGCCATCAG
ATCCTTGGCGGCAAGAAAGCCATCCAGTTTACTTTGCAGGGCTTCCCAACCTTACCAGAGGGCGCCCCAG
CTGGCAATTCCGGTTCGCTTGCTGTCCATAAAACCGCCCAGTCTAGCTATCGCCATGTAAGCCCACTGCA
AGCTACCTGCTTTCTCTTTGCGCTTGCGTTTTCCCTTGTCCAGATAGCCCAGTAGCTGACATTCATCCGG
GGTCAGCACCGTTTCTGCGGACTGGCTTTCTACGTGGCTGCCATTTTTGGGGTGAGGCCGTTCGCGGCCG
AGGGGCGCAGCCCCTGGGGGGATGGGAGGCCCGCGTTAGCGGGCCGGGAGGGTTCGAGAAGGGGGGGCAC
CCCCCTTCGGCGTGCGCGGTCACGCGCACAGGGCGCAGCCCTGGTTAAAAACAGGGTTTATAAATATTGG
TTTAAAAGCAGGTTAAAAGACAGGTTAGCGGTGGCCGAAAAACGGGCGGAAACCCTTGCAAATGCTGGAT
TTTCTGCCTGTGGACAGCCCCTCAAATGTCAATAGGTGCGCCCCTCATCTGTCAGCACTCTGCCCCTCAA
GTGTCAAGGATCGCGCCCCTCATCTGTCAGTAGTCGCGCCCCTCAAGTGTCAATACCGCAGGGCACTTAT
CCCCAGGCTTGTCCACATCATCTGTGGGAAACTCGCGTAAAATCAGGCGTTTTCGCCGATTTGCGAGGCT
GGCCAGCTCCACGTCGCCGGCCGAAATCGAGCCTGCCCCTCATCTGTCAACGCCGCGCCGGGTGAGTCGG
CCCCTCAAGTGTCAACGTCCGCCCCTCATCTGTCAGTGAGGGCCAAGTTTTCCGCGAGGTATCCACAACG
CCGGCGGCCCTACATGGCTCTGCTGTAGTGAGTGGGTTGCGCTCCGGCAGCGGTCCTGATCCCCCGCAGA
AAAAAAGGATCTCAAGAAGATCCTTTGATCTTTTCTACGGCGCGCCCAGCTGTCTAGGGCGGCGGATTTG
TCCTACTCAGGAGAGCGTTCACCGACAAACAACAGATAAAACGAAAGGCCCAGTCTTTCGACTGAGCCTT
TCGTTTTATTTGATGC
Features (pLannotate 1.2.2; 15 found; start..end, strand, type, name):
     58..79      +  misc_feature   BioBrick prefix: BioBrick prefix for parts that do not start with "ATG"
    186..1064    -  CDS            araC: L-arabinose regulatory protein; araC
   1091..1375    +  promoter       araBAD promoter: araBAD; promoter of the L-arabinose operon of E. coli; the araC regulatory gene is transcribed in the opposite direction (Guzman et al., 1995)
   1399..1445    +  misc_RNA       gRNA scaffold (fragment): guide RNA scaffold for the Streptococcus pyogenes CRISPR/Cas9 system
   1446..1464    +  protein_bind   boxB: λ N peptide binding site consisting of an RNA hairpin within the N-utliization (nut) site of the λ bacteriophage transcript (Tan and Frankel, 1995) λN peptide
   1472..1490    +  protein_bind   boxB: λ N peptide binding site consisting of an RNA hairpin within the N-utliization (nut) site of the λ bacteriophage transcript (Tan and Frankel, 1995) λN peptide
   1494..1512    +  protein_bind   boxB: λ N peptide binding site consisting of an RNA hairpin within the N-utliization (nut) site of the λ bacteriophage transcript (Tan and Frankel, 1995) λN peptide
   1600..1694    +  terminator     lambda t0 terminator: transcription terminator from phage lambda
   1826..2638    +  CDS            aphA1: KKA1_ECOLX - Also known as nptI. Protein inferred from homology: Swiss-Prot protein existence level 3. Resistance to kanamycin and structurally-related aminoglycosides, including amikacin. From Escherichia coli.
   2808..2916    +  oriT           oriT: incP origin of transfer
   2977..4125    -  CDS            trfA: trans-acting replication protein that binds to and activates oriV
   4177..4458    -  CDS            tnpA (fragment): TN5P_ECOLX - Also known as tnp. Experimental evidence at protein level: Swiss-Prot protein existence level 1. Mediates transposition of transposon Tn5 by a 'cut and paste' mechanism. First, the monomeric transposase binds the 19 bp inverted DNA repeats flanking the transposon. Then, dimerization of the DNA- bound transposase creates a synaptic DNA complex. After nicking of the first DNA strand, excision of the transposon proceeds through a series of intermediates. The transposase then mediates the insertion of the transposon at a new site by strand transfer. The activity of the wild- type tran
   4518..5049    -  rep_origin     oriV: incP origin of replication
   5105..5140    -  rep_origin     CloDF13 ori (fragment): Plasmids containing the CloDF13 (CDF) origin of replication can be propagated in E. coli cells that contain additional plasmids with compatible origins.
   5176..5262    -  terminator     rrnB T1 terminator: Escherichia coli rrnB; transcription terminator T1 from the E. coli rrnB gene
