[The description below was written by a language model from this plasmid's Addgene catalogue record and pLannotate feature annotations shown in this document.]
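Description:
pLY273 is a low-copy bacterial expression plasmid for synthetic biology, built on the pSEVA221 backbone of the Standard European Vector Architecture collection. It replicates through the broad-host-range IncP (RK2) system, with oriV activated in trans by the plasmid-encoded TrfA protein. An IncP oriT allows conjugative mobilisation if transfer functions are supplied by a helper. Selection is by kanamycin resistance from the aphA1 (nptI) gene. The annotation also picks up short fragments resembling a Tn5 transposase and a CloDF13 origin; these are partial matches in the backbone rather than functional modules. The lambda t0 and rrnB T1 terminators flank and insulate the cargo region.

The insert, s-tracrRNA-zraP-22, sits between EcoRI and SpeI sites in a BioBrick-style context. It comprises the araC regulator gene transcribed divergently from the araBAD promoter, so transcription of the downstream RNA is inducible with L-arabinose. That RNA is a synthetic, shortened and reprogrammed tracrRNA. The feature table identifies a partial Streptococcus pyogenes Cas9 guide RNA scaffold followed by three boxB hairpins, the RNA elements bound by the lambda N peptide, and then the lambda t0 terminator. The record does not say what the boxB repeats are for in this design.

According to the stated purpose, the tracrRNA's pairing region has been redesigned to hybridise with the zraP mRNA, "hijacking" that cellular transcript so that it acts as a crRNA. This fits the associated work on repurposing RNAs of interest as crRNAs and building sequence-specific RNA biosensors. No Cas9 gene or reporter is annotated on this plasmid, so those components would have to be supplied separately.
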