Addgene plasmid #184155: pLY273
Purpose: Reprogrammed short tracrRNA for hijacking mRNA of zraP
Depositing lab: Baojun Wang. Depositing organization: University of Edinburgh. Publication: Reprogrammed tracrRNAs enable repurposing of RNAs as crRNAs and sequence-specific RNA biosensors. Liu Y, Pinto F, Wan X, Yang Z, Peng S, Li M, Cooper JM, Xie Z, French CE, Wang B. Nat Commun. 2022 Apr 11;13(1):1937. doi: 10.1038/s41467-022-29604-x. PubMed 35410423.
Backbone
  Vector backbone: pSEVA221
  Backbone manufacturer: by de Lorenzo's Lab (The Standard European Vector Architecture (SEVA) platform)
  Backbone size w/o insert (bp): 3821
  Total vector size (bp): 5266
  Vector type: Bacterial Expression, Synthetic Biology
Growth in bacteria
  Bacterial resistance: Kanamycin, 50 μg/mL
  Growth temperature: 37°C
  Growth strain: DH5alpha
  Growth instructions: Culture in the Lennox’s Luria-Bertani (LB) medium (10 g/L peptone, 5 g/L yeast extract, 5 g/L NaCl)
  Copy number: Low Copy
Gene/Insert
  Gene/Insert name: s-tracrRNA-zraP-22
  Species: Synthetic
  Insert size (bp): 1466
  Promoter: araBAD promoter
  Cloning method: Restriction Enzyme; 5′ cloning site EcoRI (not destroyed); 3′ cloning site SpeI (not destroyed)
  Sequencing primers: 5′ AGGGCGGCGGATTTGTCC; 3′ GCGGCAACCGAGCGTTC
Terms and licenses: Academic/Nonprofit Terms; Industry Terms: Not Available to Industry
How to cite: pLY273 was a gift from Baojun Wang (Addgene plasmid # 184155 ; http://n2t.net/addgene:184155 ; RRID:Addgene_184155)
